>Addgene plasmid #202068 | pGEX-2T_CVA4_VP1 | addgene full sequence | sequence record 403298 | Addgene NGS Result
CTTATCGACTGCACGGTGCACCAATGCTTCTGGCGTCAGGCAGCCATCGGAAGCTGTGGTATGGCTGTGC
AGGTCGTAAATCACTGCATAATTCGTGTCGCTCAAGGCGCACTCCCGTTCTGGATAATGTTTTTTGCGCC
GACATCATAACGGTTCTGGCAAATATTCTGAAATGAGCTGTTGACAATTAATCATCGGCTCGTATAATGT
GTGGAATTGTGAGCGGATAACAATTTCACACAGGAAACAGTATTCATGTCCCCTATACTAGGTTATTGGA
AAATTAAGGGCCTTGTGCAACCCACTCGACTTCTTTTGGAATATCTTGAAGAAAAATATGAAGAGCATTT
GTATGAGCGCGATGAAGGTGATAAATGGCGAAACAAAAAGTTTGAATTGGGTTTGGAGTTTCCCAATCTT
CCTTATTATATTGATGGTGATGTTAAATTAACACAGTCTATGGCCATCATACGTTATATAGCTGACAAGC
ACAACATGTTGGGTGGTTGTCCAAAAGAGCGTGCAGAGATTTCAATGCTTGAAGGAGCGGTTTTGGATAT
TAGATACGGTGTTTCGAGAATTGCATATAGTAAAGACTTTGAAACTCTCAAAGTTGATTTTCTTAGCAAG
CTACCTGAAATGCTGAAAATGTTCGAAGATCGTTTATGTCATAAAACATATTTAAATGGTGATCATGTAA
CCCATCCTGACTTCATGTTGTATGACGCTCTTGATGTTGTTTTATACATGGACCCAATGTGCCTGGATGC
GTTCCCAAAATTAGTTTGTTTTAAAAAACGTATTGAAGCTATCCCACAAATTGATAAGTACTTGAAATCC
AGCAAGTATATAGCATGGCCTTTGCAGGGCTGGCAAGCCACGTTTGGTGGTGGCGACCATCCTCCAAAAT
CGGATCTGGTTCCGCGTGGATCCGGGTTAGGTCAGATGCTTGAAAGCATGATTGACAACACAGTCCGTGA
AACGGTGGGGGCGGCAACGTCTAGAGACGCTCTCCCAAACACTGAAGCCAGTGGACCAGCACACTCCAAG
GAAATTCCGGCACTCACCGCAGTGGAAACTGGGGCCACAAATCCACTAGTCCCTTCTGATACAGTGCAAA
CCAGACATGTTGTACAACATAGGTCAAGGTCAGAGTCTAGCATAGAGTCTTTCTTCGCGCGGGGTGCATG
CGTGGCCATTATAACCGTGGATAACTCAGCTTCCACCAAGAATAAGGATAAGCTATTTACAGTGTGGAAG
ATCACTTATAAAGATACTGTCCAGTTACGGAGGAAATTGGAGTTCTTCACCTATTCTAGATTTGATATGG
AATTTACCTTTGTGGTTACTGCAAATTTCACTGAGACTAACAATGGGCATGCCTTAAATCAAGTGTACCA
AATTATGTACGTACCACCAGGCGCTCCAGTGCCCGAGAAATGGGACGACTACACATGGCAAACCTCATCA
AATCCATCAATCTTTTACACCTACGGAACAGCTCCAGCCCGGATCTCGGTACCGTATGTTGGTATTTCGA
ACGCCTATTCACACTTTTACGACGGTTTTTCCAAAGTACCACTGAAGGACCAGTCGGCAGCACTAGGTGA
CTCCCTCTATGGTGCAGCATCTCTAAATGACTTCGGTATTTTGGCTGTTAGAGTAGTCAATGATCACAAC
CCGACCAAGGTCACCTCCAAAATCAGAGTGTATCTAAAACCCAAACACATCAGAGTCTGGTGCCCGCGTC
CACCGAGGGCAGTGGCGTACTACGGCCCTGGAGTGGATTACAAGGATGGTACGCTTACACCCCTCTCCAC
CAAGGATCTGACCACATATCCCGGGCACCATCATCACCACCATCCCGGGTAATAGGAATTCACGCACGCG
GCCGCCGAGGGCAGTGGCGTACTACGGCCCTGGAGTGGATTACAAGGATGGTACGCTTACACCCCTCTCC
ACCAAGGATCTGACCACATATCCCGGGCACCACATCACCACCATCCCGGGTAATAGGAATTCATCGTGAC
TGACTGACGATCTGCCTCGCGCGTTTCGGTGATGACGGTGAAAACCTCTGACACATGCAGCTCCCGGAGA
CGGTCACAGCTTGTCTGTAAGCGGATGCCGGGAGCAGACAAGCCCGTCAGGGCGCGTCAGCGGGTGTTGG
CGGGTGTCGGGGCGCAGCCATGACCCAGTCACGTAGCGATAGCGGAGTGTATAATTCTTGAAGACGAAAG
GGCCTCGTGATACGCCTATTTTTATAGGTTAATGTCATGATAATAATGGTTTCTTAGACGTCAGGTGGCA
CTTTTCGGGGAAATGTGCGCGGAACCCCTATTTGTTTATTTTTCTAAATACATTCAAATATGTATCCGCT
CATGAGACAATAACCCTGATAAATGCTTCAATAATATTGAAAAAGGAAGAGTATGAGTATTCAACATTTC
CGTGTCGCCCTTATTCCCTTTTTTGCGGCATTTTGCCTTCCTGTTTTTGCTCACCCAGAAACGCTGGTGA
AAGTAAAAGATGCTGAAGATCAGTTGGGTGCACGAGTGGGTTACATCGAACTGGATCTCAACAGCGGTAA
GATCCTTGAGAGTTTTCGCCCCGAAGAACGTTTTCCAATGATGAGCACTTTTAAAGTTCTGCTATGTGGC
GCGGTATTATCCCGTGTTGACGCCGGGCAAGAGCAACTCGGTCGCCGCATACACTATTCTCAGAATGACT
TGGTTGAGTACTCACCAGTCACAGAAAAGCATCTTACGGATGGCATGACAGTAAGAGAATTATGCAGTGC
TGCCATAACCATGAGTGATAACACTGCGGCCAACTTACTTCTGACAACGATCGGAGGACCGAAGGAGCTA
ACCGCTTTTTTGCACAACATGGGGGATCATGTAACTCGCCTTGATCGTTGGGAACCGGAGCTGAATGAAG
CCATACCAAACGACGAGCGTGACACCACGATGCCTGCAGCAATGGCAACAACGTTGCGCAAACTATTAAC
TGGCGAACTACTTACTCTAGCTTCCCGGCAACAATTAATAGACTGGATGGAGGCGGATAAAGTTGCAGGA
CCACTTCTGCGCTCGGCCCTTCCGGCTGGCTGGTTTATTGCTGATAAATCTGGAGCCGGTGAGCGTGGGT
CTCGCGGTATCATTGCAGCACTGGGGCCAGATGGTAAGCCCTCCCGTATCGTAGTTATCTACACGACGGG
GAGTCAGGCAACTATGGATGAACGAAATAGACAGATCGCTGAGATAGGTGCCTCACTGATTAAGCATTGG
TAACTGTCAGACCAAGTTTACTCATATATACTTTAGATTGATTTAAAACTTCATTTTTAATTTAAAAGGA
TCTAGGTGAAGATCCTTTTTGATAATCTCATGACCAAAATCCCTTAACGTGAGTTTTCGTTCCACTGAGC
GTCAGACCCCGTAGAAAAGATCAAAGGATCTTCTTGAGATCCTTTTTTTCTGCGCGTAATCTGCTGCTTG
CAAACAAAAAAACCACCGCTACCAGCGGTGGTTTGTTTGCCGGATCAAGAGCTACCAACTCTTTTTCCGA
AGGTAACTGGCTTCAGCAGAGCGCAGATACCAAATACTGTCCTTCTAGTGTAGCCGTAGTTAGGCCACCA
CTTCAAGAACTCTGTAGCACCGCCTACATACCTCGCTCTGCTAATCCTGTTACCAGTGGCTGCTGCCAGT
GGCGATAAGTCGTGTCTTACCGGGTTGGACTCAAGACGATAGTTACCGGATAAGGCGCAGCGGTCGGGCT
GAACGGGGGGTTCGTGCACACAGCCCAGCTTGGAGCGAACGACCTACACCGAACTGAGATACCTACAGCG
TGAGCTATGAGAAAGCGCCACGCTTCCCGAAGGGAGAAAGGCGGACAGGTATCCGGTAAGCGGCAGGGTC
GGAACAGGAGAGCGCACGAGGGAGCTTCCAGGGGGAAACGCCTGGTATCTTTATAGTCCTGTCGGGTTTC
GCCACCTCTGACTTGAGCGTCGATTTTTGTGATGCTCGTCAGGGGGGCGGAGCCTATGGAAAAACGCCAG
CAACGCGGCCTTTTTACGGTTCCTGGCCTTTTGCTGGCCTTTTGCTCACATGTTCTTTCCTGCGTTATCC
CCTGATTCTGTGGATAACCGTATTACCGCCTTTGAGTGAGCTGATACCGCTCGCCGCAGCCGAACGACCG
AGCGCAGCGAGTCAGTGAGCGAGGAAGCGGAAGAGCGCCTGATGCGGTATTTTCTCCTTACGCATCTGTG
CGGTATTTCACACCGCATAAATTCCGACACCATCGAATGGCGCAAAACCTTTCGCGGTATGGCATGATAG
CGCCCGGAAGAGAGTCAATTCAGGGTGGTGAATGTGAAACCAGTAACGTTATACGATGTCGCAGAGTATG
CCGGTGTCTCTTATCAGACCGTTTCCCGCGTGGTGAACCAGGCCAGCCACGTTTCTGCGAAAACGCGGGA
AAAAGTGGAAGCGGCGATGGCGGAGCTGAATTACATTCCCAACCGCGTGGCACAACAACTGGCGGGCAAA
CAGTCGTTGCTGATTGGCGTTGCCACCTCCAGTCTGGCCCTGCACGCGCCGTCGCAAATTGTCGCGGCGA
TTAAATCTCGCGCCGATCAACTGGGTGCCAGCGTGGTGGTGTCGATGGTAGAACGAAGCGGCGTCGAAGC
CTGTAAAGCGGCGGTGCACAATCTTCTCGCGCAACGCGTCAGTGGGCTGATCATTAACTATCCGCTGGAT
GACCAGGATGCCATTGCTGTGGAAGCTGCCTGCACTAATGTTCCGGCGTTATTTCTTGATGTCTCTGACC
AGACACCCATCAACAGTATTATTTTCTCCCATGAAGACGGTACGCGACTGGGCGTGGAGCATCTGGTCGC
ATTGGGTCACCAGCAAATCGCGCTGTTAGCGGGCCCATTAAGTTCTGTCTCGGCGCGTCTGCGTCTGGCT
GGCTGGCATAAATATCTCACTCGCAATCAAATTCAGCCGATAGCGGAACGGGAAGGCGACTGGAGTGCCA
TGTCCGGTTTTCAACAAACCATGCAAATGCTGAATGAGGGCATCGTTCCCACTGCGATGCTGGTTGCCAA
CGATCAGATGGCGCTGGGCGCAATGCGCGCCATTACCGAGTCCGGGCTGCGCGTTGGTGCGGATATCTCG
GTAGTGGGATACGACGATACCGAAGACAGCTCATGTTATATCCCGCCGTTAACCACCATCAAACAGGATT
TTCGCCTGCTGGGGCAAACCAGCGTGGACCGCTTGCTGCAACTCTCTCAGGGCCAGGCGGTGAAGGGCAA
TCAGCTGTTGCCCGTCTCACTGGTGAAAAGAAAAACCACCCTGGCGCCCAATACGCAAACCGCCTCTCCC
CGCGCGTTGGCCGATTCATTAATGCAGCTGGCACGACAGGTTTCCCGACTGGAAAGCGGGCAGTGAGCGC
AACGCAATTAATGTAAGTTAGCTCACTCATTAGGCACCCCAGGCTTTACACTTTATGCTTCCGGCTCGTA
TGTTGTGTGGAATTGTGAGCGGATAACAATTTCACACAGGAAACAGCTATGACCATGATTACGGATTCAC
TGGCCGTCGTTTTACAACGTCGTGACTGGGAAAACCCTGGCGTTACCCAACTTAATCGCCTTGCAGCACA
TCCCCCTTTCGCCAGCTGGCGTAATAGCGAAGAGGCCCGCACCGATCGCCCTTCCCAACAGTTGCGCAGC
CTGAATGGCGAATGGCGCTTTGCCTGGTTTCCGGCACCAGAAGCGGTGCCGGAAAGCTGGCTGGAGTGCG
ATCTTCCTGAGGCCGATACTGTCGTCGTCCCCTCAAACTGGCAGATGCACGGTTACGATGCGCCCATCTA
CACCAACGTGACCTATCCCATTACGGTCAATCCGCCGTTTGTTCCCACGGAGAATCCGACGGGTTGTTAC
TCGCTCACATTTAATGTTGATGAAAGCTGGCTACAGGAAGGCCAGACGCGAATTATTTTTGATGGCGTTG
GAATTAG
Features (pLannotate 1.2.2; 17 found; start..end, strand, type, name):
    181..209     +  promoter       tac promoter: strong E. coli promoter; hybrid between the trp and lac UV5 promoters
    217..233     +  protein_bind   lac operator: The lac repressor binds to the lac operator to inhibit transcription in E. coli. This inhibition can be relieved by adding lactose or isopropyl-β-D-thiogalactopyranoside (IPTG). lac repressor encoded by lacI
    256..909     +  CDS            GST26_SCHJA: Experimental evidence at protein level: Swiss-Prot protein existence level 1. GST isoenzymes appear to play a central role in the parasite detoxification system. Other functions are also suspected including a role in increasing the solubility of haematin in the parasite gut. From Schistosoma japonicum (Blood fluke).
    934..1839    +  CDS            POLG_POL1S (fragment): Experimental evidence at protein level: Swiss-Prot protein existence level 1. [RNA-directed RNA polymerase]: Replicates the viral genomic RNA on the surface of intracellular membranes. May form linear arrays of subunits that propagate along a strong head-to-tail interaction called interface-I. Covalently attaches UMP to a tyrosine of VPg, which is used to prime RNA synthesis. The positive stranded RNA genome is first replicated at virus induced membranous vesicles, creating a dsRNA genomic replication form. This dsRNA is then used as template to synthesize positive stranded RNA genomes. ss(+)R
   2042..2081    +  CDS            rop (fragment): Rop protein, which maintains plasmids at low copy number; rop
   2183..2223    +  misc_feature   bom (fragment): basis of mobility region from pBR322
   2328..2432    +  promoter       AmpR promoter: bla
   2433..3293    +  CDS            AmpR: β-lactamase; bla; confers resistance to ampicillin, carbenicillin, and related antibiotics
   3464..4052    +  rep_origin     ori: high-copy-number ColE1/pMB1/pBR322/pUC origin of replication
   4238..4289    -  misc_feature   bom (fragment): basis of mobility region from pBR322
   4296..4373    +  promoter       lacI promoter: lacI
   4374..5456    +  CDS            lacI: lac repressor; lacI; The lac repressor binds to the lac operator to inhibit transcription in E. coli. This inhibition can be relieved by adding lactose or isopropyl-β-D-thiogalactopyranoside (IPTG).
   5469..5490    +  protein_bind   CAP binding site: CAP binding activates transcription in the presence of cAMP. E. coli catabolite activator protein
   5505..5535    +  promoter       lac promoter: promoter for the E. coli lac operon
   5543..5559    +  protein_bind   lac operator: The lac repressor binds to the lac operator to inhibit transcription in E. coli. This inhibition can be relieved by adding lactose or isopropyl-β-D-thiogalactopyranoside (IPTG). lac repressor encoded by lacI
   5579..5752    +  CDS            lacZα: LacZα fragment of β-galactosidase; lacZ fragment
   6016..105     -  CDS            yciV (fragment) (across the origin): RNAAM_ECOLI - Also known as trpH From Escherichia coli (strain K12).
