[The description below was written by a language model from this plasmid's Addgene catalogue record and pLannotate feature annotations shown in this document.]
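Description:
pGEX-2T_CVA4_VP1 is a bacterial expression plasmid built on the pGEX-2T backbone for producing the VP1 capsid protein of coxsackievirus A4 in E. coli as a doubly tagged fusion. It replicates from a high-copy ColE1/pMB1-type origin and is selected with ampicillin through the β-lactamase (AmpR) gene and its own promoter. The sequenced construct is about 6.0 kb, and short remnants of pBR322-derived elements (rop and bom fragments) and a lacZα segment are also annotated in the backbone.

The expression cassette is driven by the tac promoter, a strong trp/lac hybrid, followed by a lac operator. The plasmid carries its own lacI gene, so transcription is held off by the lac repressor until it is induced with IPTG. Downstream lies the Schistosoma japonicum glutathione S-transferase coding sequence, which supplies the N-terminal GST tag from the backbone. The synthetic VP1 insert is cloned in frame behind it between BamHI and EcoRI sites, both of which are retained. The insert encodes a C-terminal 6xHis tag. The automated annotation labels the roughly 900 bp insert region as a fragment of the poliovirus 1 polyprotein. This most likely reflects homology among enterovirus polyproteins, and the polymerase function text attached to that match does not describe the insert, which the catalogue identifies as CVA4 VP1.

The two tags allow purification or capture by glutathione or metal-affinity methods. The associated publication concerns a multiplex immunoassay for enterovirus antibodies in early childhood, which suggests the recombinant VP1 serves as an antigen for serological detection.
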