Addgene plasmid #202068: pGEX-2T_CVA4_VP1
Purpose: Bacterial expression of VP1 protein from coxsackievirus A4 (CAV4). Contains N-terminal GST-tag and C-terminal His6-tag.
Depositing lab: Vesa Hytönen. Depositing organization: Tampere University. Publication: Assessment of Enterovirus Antibodies during Early Childhood Using a Multiplex Immunoassay. Jouppila NVV, Lehtonen J, Seppala E, Puustinen L, Oikarinen S, Laitinen OH, Knip M, Hyoty H, Hytonen VP. Microbiol Spectr. 2023 Jun 15;11(3):e0535222. doi: 10.1128/spectrum.05352-22. Epub 2023 May 25. PubMed 37227147.
Backbone
  Vector backbone: pGEX-2T
  Backbone size w/o insert (bp): 4948
  Vector type: Bacterial Expression
Growth in bacteria
  Bacterial resistance: Ampicillin, 100 μg/mL
  Growth temperature: Room Temperature
  Growth strain: DH5alpha
  Copy number: High Copy
Gene/Insert
  Gene/Insert name: CVA4 VP1 protein with Histag
  Species: Synthetic
  Promoter: tac
  Tag / fusion protein: GST (N terminal on backbone); 6xHis-tag (C terminal on insert)
  Cloning method: Restriction Enzyme; 5′ cloning site BamHI (not destroyed); 3′ cloning site EcoRI (not destroyed)
  Sequencing primers: 5′ M13_pUC_rev_primer; 3′ pGEX_3_primer
Terms and licenses: Academic/Nonprofit Terms; Industry Terms: Not Available to Industry
Depositor comments: Insert cloned to plasmid with BamHI (5') and EcoRI (3') restriction
How to cite: pGEX-2T_CVA4_VP1 was a gift from Vesa Hytönen (Addgene plasmid # 202068 ; http://n2t.net/addgene:202068 ; RRID:Addgene_202068)
